>Addgene plasmid #76948 | PGK2 gRNA (BRDN0001146354) | addgene full sequence | sequence record 186818 | Addgene Assembled Sequence
CCCGGGTGCAAAGATGGATAAAGTTTTAAACAGAGAGGAATCTTTGCAGCTAATGGACCTTCTAGGTCTT
GAAAGGAGTGGGAATTGGCTCCGGTGCCCGTCAGTGGGCAGAGCGCACATCGCCCACAGTCCCCGAGAAG
TTGGGGGGAGGGGTCGGCAATTGATCCGGTGCCTAGAGAAGGTGGCGCGGGGTAAACTGGGAAAGTGATG
TCGTGTACTGGCTCCGCCTTTTTCCCGAGGGTGGGGGAGAACCGTATATAAGTGCAGTAGTCGCCGTGAA
CGTTCTTTTTCGCAACGGGTTTGCCGCCAGAACACAGGTAAGTGCCGTGTGTGGTTCCCGCGGGCCTGGC
CTCTTTACGGGTTATGGCCCTTGCGTGCCTTGAATTACTTCCACCTGGCTGCAGTACGTGATTCTTGATC
CCGAGCTTCGGGTTGGAAGTGGGTGGGAGAGTTCGAGGCCTTGCGCTTAAGGAGCCCCTTCGCCTCGTGC
TTGAGTTGAGGCCTGGCCTGGGCGCTGGGGCCGCCGCGTGCGAATCTGGTGGCACCTTCGCGCCTGTCTC
GCTGCTTTCGATAAGTCTCTAGCCATTTAAAATTTTTGATGACCTGCTGCGACGCTTTTTTTCTGGCAAG
ATAGTCTTGTAAATGCGGGCCAAGATCTGCACACTGGTATTTCGGTTTTTGGGGCCGCGGGCGGCGACGG
GGCCCGTGCGTCCCAGCGCACATGTTCGGCGAGGCGGGGCCTGCGAGCGCGGCCACCGAGAATCGGACGG
GGGTAGTCTCAAGCTGGCCGGCCTGCTCTGGTGCCTGGCCTCGCGCCGCCGTGTATCGCCCCGCCCTGGG
CGGCAAGGCTGGCCCGGTCGGCACCAGTTGCGTGAGCGGAAAGATGGCCGCTTCCCGGCCCTGCTGCAGG
GAGCTCAAAATGGAGGACGCGGCGCTCGGGAGAGCGGGCGGGTGAGTCACCCACACAAAGGAAAAGGGCC
TTTCCGTCCTCAGCCGTCGCTTCATGTGACTCCACGGAGTACCGGGCGCCGTCCAGGCACCTCGATTAGT
TCTCGAGCTTTTGGAGTACGTCGTCTTTAGGTTGGGGGGAGGGGTTTTATGCGATGGAGTTTCCCCACAC
TGAGTGGGTGGAGACTGAAGTTAGGCCAGCTTGGCACTTGATGTAATTCTCCTTGGAATTTGCCCTTTTT
GAGTTTGGATCTTGGTTCATTCTCAAGCCTCAGACAGTGGTTCAAAGTTTTTTTCTTCCATTTCAGGTGT
CGTGACGTACGGCCACCATGACCGAGTACAAGCCCACGGTGCGCCTCGCCACCCGCGACGACGTCCCCAG
GGCCGTACGCACCCTCGCCGCCGCGTTCGCCGACTACCCCGCCACGCGCCACACCGTCGATCCGGACCGC
CACATCGAGCGGGTCACCGAGCTGCAAGAACTCTTCCTCACGCGCGTCGGGCTCGACATCGGCAAGGTGT
GGGTCGCGGACGACGGCGCCGCCGTGGCGGTCTGGACCACGCCGGAGAGCGTCGAAGCGGGGGCGGTGTT
CGCCGAGATCGGCCCGCGCATGGCCGAGTTGAGCGGTTCCCGGCTGGCCGCGCAGCAACAGATGGAAGGC
CTCCTGGCGCCGCACCGGCCCAAGGAGCCCGCGTGGTTCCTGGCCACCGTCGGAGTCTCGCCCGACCACC
AGGGCAAGGGTCTGGGCAGCGCCGTCGTGCTCCCCGGAGTGGAGGCGGCCGAGCGCGCCGGGGTGCCCGC
CTTCCTGGAGACCTCCGCGCCCCGCAACCTCCCCTTCTACGAGCGGCTCGGCTTCACCGTCACCGCCGAC
GTCGAGGTGCCCGAAGGACCGCGCACCTGGTGCATGACCCGCAAGCCCGGTGCCTGAACGCGTTAAGTCG
ACAATCAACCTCTGGATTACAAAATTTGTGAAAGATTGACTGGTATTCTTAACTATGTTGCTCCTTTTAC
GCTATGTGGATACGCTGCTTTAATGCCTTTGTATCATGCTATTGCTTCCCGTATGGCTTTCATTTTCTCC
TCCTTGTATAAATCCTGGTTGCTGTCTCTTTATGAGGAGTTGTGGCCCGTTGTCAGGCAACGTGGCGTGG
TGTGCACTGTGTTTGCTGACGCAACCCCCACTGGTTGGGGCATTGCCACCACCTGTCAGCTCCTTTCCGG
GACTTTCGCTTTCCCCCTCCCTATTGCCACGGCGGAACTCATCGCCGCCTGCCTTGCCCGCTGCTGGACA
GGGGCTCGGCTGTTGGGCACTGACAATTCCGTGGTGTTGTCGGGGAAATCATCGTCCTTTCCTTGGCTGC
TCGCCTGTGTTGCCACCTGGATTCTGCGCGGGACGTCCTTCTGCTACGTCCCTTCGGCCCTCAATCCAGC
GGACCTTCCTTCCCGCGGCCTGCTGCCGGCTCTGCGGCCTCTTCCGCGTCTTCGCCTTCGCCCTCAGACG
AGTCGGATCTCCCTTTGGGCCGCCTCCCCGCGTCGACTTTAAGACCAATGACTTACAAGGCAGCTGTAGA
TCTTAGCCACTTTTTAAAAGAAAAGGGGGGACTGGAAGGGCTAATTCACTCCCAACGAAGACAAGATCTG
CTTTTTGCTTGTACTGGGTCTCTCTGGTTAGACCAGATCTGAGCCTGGGAGCTCTCTGGCTAACTAGGGA
ACCCACTGCTTAAGCCTCAATAAAGCTTGCCTTGAGTGCTTCAAGTAGTGTGTGCCCGTCTGTTGTGTGA
CTCTGGTAACTAGAGATCCCTCAGACCCTTTTAGTCAGTGTGGAAAATCTCTAGCAGTACGTATAGTAGT
TCATGTCATCTTATTATTCAGTATTTATAACTTGCAAAGAAATGAATATCAGAGAGTGAGAGGAACTTGT
TTATTGCAGCTTATAATGGTTACAAATAAAGCAATAGCATCACAAATTTCACAAATAAAGCATTTTTTTC
ACTGCATTCTAGTTGTGGTTTGTCCAAACTCATCAATGTATCTTATCATGTCTGGCTCTAGCTATCCCGC
CCCTAACTCCGCCCATCCCGCCCCTAACTCCGCCCAGTTCCGCCCATTCTCCGCCCCATGGCTGACTAAT
TTTTTTTATTTATGCAGAGGCCGAGGCCGCCTCGGCCTCTGAGCTATTCCAGAAGTAGTGAGGAGGCTTT
TTTGGAGGCCTAGGGACGTACCCAATTCGCCCTATAGTGAGTCGTATTACGCGCGCTCACTGGCCGTCGT
TTTACAACGTCGTGACTGGGAAAACCCTGGCGTTACCCAACTTAATCGCCTTGCAGCACATCCCCCTTTC
GCCAGCTGGCGTAATAGCGAAGAGGCCCGCACCGATCGCCCTTCCCAACAGTTGCGCAGCCTGAATGGCG
AATGGG
[124 nt withheld, positions 3367-3490]
C
[91 nt withheld, positions 3492-3582]
A
[49 nt withheld, positions 3584-3632]
CCTTTGACGTTGGAGTCCACGTTCTTT
[37 nt withheld, positions 3660-3696]
ACCCTATCTCGGTCTATTCTTTTGATTTATAAGGGATTTTGCCGATTTCGGCCTATTGGTTAAAAAATGA
GCTGATTTAACAAAAATTTAACGCGAATTTTAACAAAATATTAACGCTTACAATTTAGGTGGCACTTTTC
GGGGAAATGTGCGCGGAACCCCTATTTGTTTATTTTTCTAAATACATTCAAATATGTATCCGCTCATGAG
ACAATAACCCTGATAAATGCTTCAATAATATTGAAAAAGGAAGAGTATGAGTATTCAACATTTCCGTGTC
GCCCTTATTCCCTTTTTTGCGGCATTTTGCCTTCCTGTTTTTGCTCACCCAGAAACGCTGGTGAAAGTAA
AAGATGCTGAAGATCAGTTGGGTGCACGAGTGGGTTACATCGAACTGGATCTCAACAGCGGTAAGATCCT
TGAGAGTTTTCGCCCCGAAGAACGTTTTCCAATGATGAGCACTTTTAAAGTTCTGCTATGTGGCGCGGTA
TTATCCCGTATTGACGCCGGGCAAGAGCAACTCGGTCGCCGCATACACTATTCTCAGAATGACTTGGTTG
AGTACTCACCAGTCACAGAAAAGCATCTTACGGATGGCATGACAGTAAGAGAATTATGCAGTGCTGCCAT
AACCATGAGTGATAACACTGCGGCCAACTTACTTCTGACAACGATCGGAGGACCGAAGGAGCTAACCGCT
TTTTTGCACAACATGGGGGATCATGTAACTCGCCTTGATCGTTGGGAACCGGAGCTGAATGAAGCCATAC
CAAACGACGAGCGTGACACCACGATGCCTGTAGCAATGGCAACAACGTTGCGCAAACTATTAACTGGCGA
ACTACTTACTCTAGCTTCCCGGCAACAATTAATAGACTGGATGGAGGCGGATAAAGTTGCAGGACCACTT
CTGCGCTCGGCCCTTCCGGCTGGCTGGTTTATTGCTGATAAATCTGGAGCCGGTGAGCGTGGGTCTCGCG
GTATCATTGCAGCACTGGGGCCAGATGGTAAGCCCTCCCGTATCGTAGTTATCTACACGACGGGGAGTCA
GGCAACTATGGATGAACGAAATAGACAGATCGCTGAGATAGGTGCCTCACTGATTAAGCATTGGTAACTG
TCAGACCAAGTTTACTCATATATACTTTAGATTGATTTAAAACTTCATTTTTAATTTAAAAGGATCTAGG
TGAAGATCCTTTTTGATAATCTCATGACCAAAATCCCTTAACGTGAGTTTTCGTTCCACTGAGCGTCAGA
CCCCGTAGAAAAGATCAAAGGATCTTCTTGAGATCCTTTTTTTCTGCGCGTAATCTGCTGCTTGCAAACA
AAAAAACCACCGCTACCAGCGGTGGTTTGTTTGCCGGATCAAGAGCTACCAACTCTTTTTCCGAAGGTAA
CTGGCTTCAGCAGAGCGCAGATACCAAATACTGTTCTTCTAGTGTAGCCGTAGTTAGGCCACCACTTCAA
GAACTCTGTAGCACCGCCTACATACCTCGCTCTGCTAATCCTGTTACCAGTGGCTGCTGCCAGTGGCGAT
AAGTCGTGTCTTACCGGGTTGGACTCAAGACGATAGTTACCGGATAAGGCGCAGCGGTCGGGCTGAACGG
GGGGTTCGTGCACACAGCCCAGCTTGGAGCGAACGACCTACACCGAACTGAGATACCTACAGCGTGAGCT
ATGAGAAAGCGCCACGCTTCCCGAAGGGAGAAAGGCGGACAGGTATCCGGTAAGCGGCAGGGTCGGAACA
GGAGAGCGCACGAGGGAGCTTCCAGGGGGAAACGCCTGGTATCTTTATAGTCCTGTCGGGTTTCGCCACC
TCTGACTTGAGCGTCGATTTTTGTGATGCTCGTCAGGGGGGCGGAGCCTATGGAAAAACGCCAGCAACGC
GGCCTTTTTACGGTTCCTGGCCTTTTGCTGGCCTTTTGCTCACATGTTCTTTCCTGCGTTATCCCCTGAT
TCTGTGGATAACCGTATTACCGCCTTTGAGTGAGCTGATACCGCTCGCCGCAGCCGAACGACCGAGCGCA
GCGAGTCAGTGAGCGAGGAAGCGGAAGAGCGCCCAATACGCAAACCGCCTCTCCCCGCGCGTTGGCCGAT
TCATTAATGCAGCTGGCACGACAGGTTTCCCGACTGGAAAGCGGGCAGTGAGCGCAACGCAATTAATGTG
AGTTAGCTCACTCATTAGGCACCCCAGGCTTTACACTTTATGCTTCCGGCTCGTATGTTGTGTGGAATTG
TGAGCGGATAACAATTTCACACAGGAAACAGCTATGACCATGATTACGCCAAGCGCGCAATTAACCCTCA
CTAAAGGGAACAAAAGCTGGAGCTGCAAGCTTAATGTAGTCTTATGCAATACTCTTGTAGTCTTGCAACA
TGGTAACGATGAGTTAGCAACATGCCTTACAAGGAGAGAAAAAGCACCGTGCATGCCGATTGGTGGAAGT
AAGGTGGTACGATCGTGCCTTATTAGGAAGGCAACAGACGGGTCTGACATGGATTGGACGAACCACTGAA
TTGCCGCATTGCAGAGATATTGTATTTAAGTGCCTAGCTCGATACATAAACGGGTCTCTCTGGTTAGACC
AGATCTGAGCCTGGGAGCTCTCTGGCTAACTAGGGAACCCACTGCTTAAGCCTCAATAAAGCTTGCCTTG
AGTGCTTCAAGTAGTGTGTGCCCGTCTGTTGTGTGACTCTGGTAACTAGAGATCCCTCAGACCCTTTTAG
TCAGTGTGGAAAATCTCTAGCAGTGGCGCCCGAACAGGGACTTGAAAGCGAAAGGGAAACCAGAGGAGCT
CTCTCGACGCAGGACTCGGCTTGCTGAAGCGCGCACGGCAAGAGGCGAGGGGCGGCGACTGGTGAGTACG
CCAAAAATTTTGACTAGCGGAGGCTAGAAGGAGAGAGATGGGTGCGAGAGCGTCAGTATTAAGCGGGGGA
GAATTAGATCGCGATGGGAAAAAATTCGGTTAAGGCCAGGGGGAAAGAAAAAATATAAATTAAAACATAT
AGTATGGGCAAGCAGGGAGCTAGAACGATTCGCAGTTAATCCTGGCCTGTTAGAAACATCAGAAGGCTGT
AGACAAATACTGGGACAGCTACAACCATCCCTTCAGACAGGATCAGAAGAACTTAGATCATTATATAATA
CAGTAGCAACCCTCTATTGTGTGCATCAAAGGATAGAGATAAAAGACACCAAGGAAGCTTTAGACAAGAT
AGAGGAAGAGCAAAACAAAAGTAAGACCACCGCACAGCAAGCGGCCGCTGATCTTCAGACCTGGAGGAGG
AGATATGAGGGACAATTGGAGAAGTGAATTATATAAATATAAAGTAGTAAAAATTGAACCATTAGGAGTA
GCACCCACCAAGGCAAAGAGAAGAGTGGTGCAGAGAGAAAAAAGAGCAGTGGGAATAGGAGCTTTGTTCC
TTGGGTTCTTGGGAGCAGCAGGAAGCACTATGGGCGCAGCGTCAATGACGCTGACGGTACAGGCCAGACA
ATTATTGTCTGGTATAGTGCAGCAGCAGAACAATTTGCTGAGGGCTATTGAGGCGCAACAGCATCTGTTG
CAACTCACAGTCTGGGGCATCAAGCAGCTCCAGGCAAGAATCCTGGCTGTGGAAAGATACCTAAAGGATC
AACAGCTCCTGGGGATTTGGGGTTGCTCTGGAAAACTCATTTGCACCACTGCTGTGCCTTGGAATGCTAG
TTGGAGTAATAAATCTCTGGAACAGATTTGGAATCACACGACCTGGATGGAGTGGGACAGAGAAATTAAC
AATTACACAAGCTTAATACACTCCTTAATTGAAGAATCGCAAAACCAGCAAGAAAAGAATGAACAAGAAT
TATTGGAATTAGATAAATGGGCAAGTTTGTGGAATTGGTTTAACATAACAAATTGGCTGTGGTATATAAA
ATTATTCATAATGATAGTAGGAGGCTTGGTAGGTTTAAGAATAGTTTTTGCTGTACTTTCTATAGTGAAT
AGAGTTAGGCAGGGATATTCACCATTATCGTTTCAGACCCACCTCCCAACCCCGAGGGGACCCAGAGAGG
GCCTATTTCCCATGATTCCTTCATATTTGCATATACGATACAAGGCTGTTAGAGAGATAATTAGAATTAA
TTTGACTGTAAACACAAAGATATTAGTACAAAATACGTGACGTAGAAAGTAATAATTTCTTGGGTAGTTT
GCAGTTTTAAAATTATGTTTTAAAATGGACTATCATATGCTTACCGTAACTTGAAAGTATTTCGATTTCT
TGGCTTTATATATCTTGTGGAAAGGACGAAACACCGCCTTAAGGTACTCAACAACAGTTTTAGAGCTAGA
AATAGCAAGTTAAAATAAGGCTAGTCCGTTATCAACTTGAAAAAGTGGCACCGAGTCGGTGCTTTTTTAA
GCTTGGCGTAACTAGATCTTGAGACAAATGGCAGTATTCATCCACAATTTTAAAAGAAAAGGGGGGATTG
GGGGGTACAGTGCAGGGGAAAGAATAGTAGACATAATAGCAACAGACATACAAACTAAAGAATTACAAAA
ACAAATTACAAAAATTCAAAATTTTCGGGTTTATTACAGGGACAGCAGAGATCCACTTTGGCGCCGGCTC
GAGGGGG
Features (pLannotate 1.2.2; 29 found; start..end, strand, type, name):
     14..80      +  CDS            small t antigen (fragment): SV40 (simian virus 40) small t antigen
    106..317     +  promoter       EF-1α core promoter: core promoter for human elongation factor EF-1α
    318..1256    +  intron         EF-1α intron A: intron upstream of the start codon of human EF-1α
   1278..1877    +  CDS            PuroR (fragment): puromycin N-acetyltransferase; pac from Streptomyces; confers resistance to puromycin
   1893..2481    +  misc_feature   WPRE: woodchuck hepatitis virus posttranscriptional regulatory element
   2532..2551    +  misc_feature   cPPT/CTS (fragment): central polypurine tract and central termination sequence of HIV-1
   2553..2786    +  LTR            3' LTR (ΔU3): self-inactivating 3' long terminal repeat (LTR) from HIV-1
   2864..2985    +  polyA_signal   SV40 poly(A) signal: SV40 polyadenylation signal
   3025..3160    +  rep_origin     SV40 ori: SV40 origin of replication
   3181..3199    -  promoter       T7 promoter: promoter for bacteriophage T7 RNA polymerase
   3207..3362    +  CDS            lacZα (fragment): LacZα fragment of β-galactosidase; lacZ fragment
   3367..3795    +  rep_origin     f1 ori (sequence partly withheld): f1 bacteriophage origin of replication; arrow indicates direction of (+) strand synthesis
   3848..3952    +  promoter       AmpR promoter: bla
   3953..4813    +  CDS            AmpR: β-lactamase; bla; confers resistance to ampicillin, carbenicillin, and related antibiotics
   4984..5572    +  rep_origin     ori: high-copy-number ColE1/pMB1/pBR322/pUC origin of replication
   5755..5847    +  CDS            lacI (fragment): lac repressor; lacI; The lac repressor binds to the lac operator to inhibit transcription in E. coli. This inhibition can be relieved by adding lactose or isopropyl-β-D-thiogalactopyranoside (IPTG).
   5860..5881    +  protein_bind   CAP binding site: CAP binding activates transcription in the presence of cAMP. E. coli catabolite activator protein
   5896..5926    +  promoter       lac promoter: promoter for the E. coli lac operon
   5934..5950    +  protein_bind   lac operator: The lac repressor binds to the lac operator to inhibit transcription in E. coli. This inhibition can be relieved by adding lactose or isopropyl-β-D-thiogalactopyranoside (IPTG). lac repressor encoded by lacI
   5995..6013    +  promoter       T3 promoter: promoter for bacteriophage T3 RNA polymerase
   6041..6267    +  promoter       RSV promoter: Rous sarcoma virus enhancer/promoter
   6268..6448    +  LTR            5' LTR (truncated): truncated 5' long terminal repeat (LTR) from HIV-1
   6495..6620    +  misc_feature   HIV-1 Ψ: packaging signal of human immunodeficiency virus type 1
   6604..6967    +  CDS            HIV-1 gag (fragment): gag protein from human immunodeficiency virus 1; gag
   7113..7346    +  misc_feature   RRE: The Rev response element (RRE) of HIV-1 allows for Rev-dependent mRNA export from the nucleus to the cytoplasm.
   7723..7749    +  CDS            Rev (fragment): human immunodeficiency virus 1 (HIV-1) Rev protein; rev; enhances nuclear export of unspliced and incompletely spliced viral mRNAs
   7753..7993    +  promoter       U6 promoter: RNA polymerase III promoter for human U6 snRNA
   8023..8098    +  misc_RNA       gRNA scaffold: guide RNA scaffold for the Streptococcus pyogenes CRISPR/Cas9 system
   8154..8271    +  misc_feature   cPPT/CTS: central polypurine tract and central termination sequence of HIV-1
