[The description below was written by a language model from this plasmid's Addgene catalogue record and pLannotate feature annotations shown in this document.]
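Description:
PGK2 gRNA (BRDN0001146354) is a third-generation lentiviral CRISPR guide plasmid built on the lentiGuide-Puro backbone, carrying a single guide RNA designed against human PGK2 (phosphoglycerate kinase 2). The assembled sequence is about 8.3 kb. In bacteria it is maintained as a high-copy plasmid through a ColE1/pUC-type origin and selected with ampicillin via the β-lactamase gene. An f1 origin and remnants of lac and phage-promoter (T7, T3) cloning elements are also present in the backbone, along with an SV40 origin and SV40 polyadenylation signal downstream of the viral cassette.

The lentiviral transfer region begins with an RSV promoter fused to a truncated HIV-1 5' LTR, which drives Tat-independent transcription of the viral genome in packaging cells. This is followed by the Ψ packaging signal with a partial gag sequence and the Rev response element for nuclear export of the genomic RNA. A central polypurine tract (cPPT/CTS) is also annotated. Two expression units sit within this region. The human U6 RNA polymerase III promoter transcribes the PGK2-specific spacer joined to the Streptococcus pyogenes Cas9 guide scaffold. An EF-1α promoter with its intron A expresses puromycin N-acetyltransferase for selection of transduced mammalian cells, with a WPRE to enhance transcript expression. The cassette ends in a U3-deleted, self-inactivating 3' LTR.

The plasmid does not encode Cas9, so it is meant to be used with a separate Cas9 lentiviral vector or in cells that already express Cas9, typically to knock out PGK2. The guide belongs to a human kinome gRNA collection associated with work on optimized sgRNA design for higher activity and fewer off-target effects.
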