Addgene plasmid #76948: PGK2 gRNA (BRDN0001146354)
Purpose: 3rd generation lentiviral gRNA plasmid targeting human PGK2
Depositing lab: John Doench & David Root. Depositing organization: Broad Institute. Publication: Optimized sgRNA design to maximize activity and minimize off-target effects of CRISPR-Cas9. Doench JG, Fusi N, Sullender M, Hegde M, Vaimberg EW, Donovan KF, Smith I, Tothova Z, Wilen C, Orchard R, Virgin HW, Listgarten J, Root DE. Nat Biotechnol. 2016 Jan 18. doi: 10.1038/nbt.3437. PubMed 26780180.
Backbone
  Vector backbone: lentiGuide-Puro
  Backbone manufacturer: Zhang Lab (Addgene plasmid # 52963)
  Vector type: Mammalian Expression, Lentiviral, CRISPR
  Selectable markers: Puromycin
Growth in bacteria
  Bacterial resistance: Ampicillin, 100 μg/mL
  Growth temperature: 37°C
  Growth strain: DH5alpha
  Copy number: High Copy
Gene/Insert
  Gene/Insert name: PGK2 (alt names: PGK2; NM_138733.4)
  gRNA/shRNA sequence: CCTTAAGGTACTCAACAACA
  Species: H. sapiens (human)
  Promoter: hU6
  Cloning method: Unknown
  Sequencing primers: 5′ U6-F; 3′ pS2-R
Terms and licenses: Academic/Nonprofit Terms; Industry Terms: Not Available to Industry
Depositor comments: The gRNA was designed to target the following Genbank reference sequence(s): NM_138733.4. Note that this plasmid does NOT contain Cas9. It should be used in conjunction with lentiCas9-Blast (Addgene #52962) or otherwise with cell lines already expressing Cas9. Browse the full kinome gRNA library at http://www.addgene.org/pooled-library/broadgpp-human-kinome/ or visit http://www.broadinstitute.org/rnai/public/ for detailed protocols and information.
How to cite: PGK2 gRNA (BRDN0001146354) was a gift from John Doench & David Root (Addgene plasmid # 76948 ; http://n2t.net/addgene:76948 ; RRID:Addgene_76948)
