>Addgene plasmid #76948 | PGK2 gRNA (BRDN0001146354) | depositor partial sequence | sequence record 144408 | Target Sequence
CCTTAAGGTACTCAACAACA
