>Addgene plasmid #76948 | PGK2 gRNA (BRDN0001146354) | addgene partial sequence | sequence record 186817 | hU6-F
AGAAAGTAATAATTTCTTGGGTAGTTTGCAGTTTTAAAATTATGTTTTAAAATGGACTATCATATGCTTA
CCGTAACTTGAAAGTATTTCGATTTCTTGGCTTTATATATCTTGTGGAAAGGACGAAACACCGCCTTAAG
GTACTCAACAACAGTTTTAGAGCTAGAAATAGCAAGTTAAAATAAGGCTAGTCCGTTATCAACTTGAAAA
AGTGGCACCGAGTCGGTGCTTTTTTAAGCTTGGCGTAACTAGATCTTGAGACAAATGGCAGTATTCATCC
ACAATTTTAAAAGAAAAGGGGGGATTGGGGGGTACAGTGCAGGGGAAAGAATAGTAGACATAATAGCAAC
AGACATACAAACTAAAGAATTACAAAAACAAATTACAAAAATTCAAAATTTTCGGGTTTATTACAGGGAC
AGCAGAGATCCACTTTGGCGCCGGCTCGAGGGGGCCCGGGTGCAAAGATGGATAAAGTTTTAAACAGAGA
GGAATCTTTGCAGCTAATGGACCTTCTAGGTCTTGAAAGGAGTGGGAATTGGCTCCGGTGCCCGTCAGTG
GGCAGAGCGC
